Addgene plasmid #224143: IDH1_G98N
Purpose: IPTG-inducible expression of C. elegans protein IDH-1(G98N) with a chitin tag
Depositing lab: Katherine Walstrom. Depositing organization: New College of Florida. Publication: C. elegans Cytoplasmic Isocitrate Dehydrogenase Neomorphic G98N and R133H Mutants Produce the Oncometabolite 2-Hydroxyglutarate. Bouchard M, McAllister A, Bourlett NS, Hoyt C, Calcul L, Walstrom KM. Int J Mol Sci. 2025 Aug 25;26(17):8238. doi: 10.3390/ijms26178238. PubMed 40943163.
Backbone
  Vector backbone: pTXB3
  Backbone manufacturer: NEB
  Vector type: Bacterial Expression
Growth in bacteria
  Bacterial resistance: Ampicillin, 100 μg/mL
  Growth temperature: 37°C
  Growth strain: DH5alpha
  Copy number: Low Copy
Gene/Insert
  Gene/Insert name: IDH-1(G98N)
  Species: C. elegans (nematode)
  Mutation: G98N
  Tag / fusion protein: intein-CBD (C terminal on insert)
  Cloning method: Restriction Enzyme; 5′ cloning site unknown (unknown if destroyed)
  Sequencing primers: 5′ T7
Terms and licenses: Academic/Nonprofit Terms; Industry Terms: Not Available to Industry
How to cite: IDH1_G98N was a gift from Katherine Walstrom (Addgene plasmid # 224143 ; http://n2t.net/addgene:224143 ; RRID:Addgene_224143)
