[The description below was written by a language model from this plasmid's Addgene catalogue record and pLannotate feature annotations shown in this document.]
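Description:
IDH1_G98N is a bacterial expression plasmid built on the pTXB3 backbone, an intein-based purification vector, for IPTG-inducible production of the Caenorhabditis elegans cytoplasmic isocitrate dehydrogenase IDH-1 carrying the G98N substitution. The sequenced record is 7,891 nt. The plasmid is selected with ampicillin through a bla (AmpR) cassette and replicates from a ColE1/pMB1-type origin. The rop gene is also present, which fits the catalogue's low-copy designation. An M13 phage origin is included, along with pBR322-derived remnants (a bom fragment, an mbeC fragment and tetracycline-resistance gene fragments) that are not functional markers.

The expression cassette consists of a T7 promoter followed directly by a lac operator and the T7 gene 10 ribosome binding site, with a T7 terminator downstream. A plasmid-borne lacI gene supplies the repressor, so transcription stays off until IPTG is added in a host providing T7 RNA polymerase. Several copies of the rrnB T1 terminator sit upstream of the promoter, presumably to limit read-through into the cassette. The IDH-1 open reading frame was labelled by the automated annotation as a homologue of rat Idh1, but the catalogue entry identifies it as the C. elegans protein. It is fused at its C terminus to the Mxe GyrA intein and then a chitin binding domain. This arrangement lets the fusion be captured on chitin resin, and thiol-induced cleavage at the intein's N-terminal junction then releases the IDH-1 protein without the tag.

The associated publication title indicates that G98N is a neomorphic mutant that produces the oncometabolite 2-hydroxyglutarate, so the plasmid serves to make recombinant mutant enzyme for biochemical study. The 5′ cloning site is not recorded.
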