Features (pLannotate 1.2.2; 25 found; start..end, strand, type, name):
     35..139     +  promoter       AmpR promoter: bla
    140..1000    +  CDS            AmpR: β-lactamase; bla; confers resistance to ampicillin, carbenicillin, and related antibiotics
   1042..1555    -  rep_origin     M13 ori (sequence partly withheld): M13 bacteriophage origin of replication; arrow indicates direction of (+) strand synthesis
   1666..2254    +  rep_origin     ori: high-copy-number ColE1/pMB1/pBR322/pUC origin of replication
   2431..2521    -  misc_feature   bom (fragment): basis of mobility region from pBR322
   2623..2814    -  CDS            rop: Rop protein, which maintains plasmids at low copy number; rop
   2855..2965    +  CDS            mbeC (fragment): MBEC_ECOLX - Experimental evidence at protein level: Swiss-Prot protein existence level 1. Required for efficient mobilization of ColE1 plasmid and is thus essential to promote the specific transfer of the plasmid during conjugation. Probably functions by inducing DNA bending, helping the MbeA relaxase to melt the DNA around the nic site and cleave the phosphodiester bond. Binds specifically double-stranded DNA (dsDNA) containing the ColE1 oriT but does not recognize the inverted repeat (IR). From Escherichia coli.
   3000..3322    -  CDS            TcR (fragment): tetracycline efflux protein; tet; confers resistance to tetracycline
   3337..3358    -  protein_bind   CAP binding site: CAP binding activates transcription in the presence of cAMP. E. coli catabolite activator protein
   3371..4453    -  CDS            lacI: lac repressor; lacI; The lac repressor binds to the lac operator to inhibit transcription in E. coli. This inhibition can be relieved by adding lactose or isopropyl-β-D-thiogalactopyranoside (IPTG).
   4454..4531    -  promoter       lacI promoter: lacI
   4539..4632    -  CDS            TcR (fragment): tetracycline efflux protein; tet; confers resistance to tetracycline
   4684..4770    +  terminator     rrnB T1 terminator: Escherichia coli rrnB; transcription terminator T1 from the E. coli rrnB gene
   4867..4913    +  terminator     rrnB T1 terminator: transcription terminator T1 from the E. coli rrnB gene
   5050..5136    +  terminator     rrnB T1 terminator: Escherichia coli rrnB; transcription terminator T1 from the E. coli rrnB gene
   5233..5319    +  terminator     rrnB T1 terminator: Escherichia coli rrnB; transcription terminator T1 from the E. coli rrnB gene
   5416..5502    +  terminator     rrnB T1 terminator: Escherichia coli rrnB; transcription terminator T1 from the E. coli rrnB gene
   5637..5655    +  promoter       T7 promoter: promoter for bacteriophage T7 RNA polymerase
   5656..5680    +  protein_bind   lac operator: The lac repressor binds to the lac operator to inhibit transcription in E. coli. This inhibition can be relieved by adding lactose or isopropyl-β-D-thiogalactopyranoside (IPTG). lac repressor encoded by lacI
   5695..5717    +  RBS            RBS: efficient ribosome binding site from bacteriophage T7 gene 10 (Olins and Rangwala, 1989)
   5731..6960    +  CDS            Idh1: IDHC_RAT - Experimental evidence at protein level: Swiss-Prot protein existence level 1. From Rattus norvegicus (Rat).
   6961..7554    +  CDS            Mxe GyrA intein: modified GyrA intein (Southworth et al., 1999); Mycobacterium xenopi gyrA; N-terminal cleavage of this intein can be induced by thiols.
   7585..7740    +  CDS            CBD: chitin binding domain from chitinase A1 (Watanabe et al., 1994); Bacillus circulans chiA
   7762..7811    +  CDS            SET1 (fragment): solubility-enhancement tag derived from T7 phage gene 10B
   7819..7866    +  terminator     T7 terminator: transcription terminator for bacteriophage T7 RNA polymerase
>Addgene plasmid #224143 | IDH1_G98N | addgene full sequence | sequence record 444706 | Addgene NGS Result
AACTACGTCAGGTGGCACTTTTCGGGGAAATGTGCGCGGAACCCCTATTTGTTTATTTTTCTAAATACAT
TCAAATATGTATCCGCTCATGAGACAATAACCCTGATAAATGCTTCAATAATATTGAAAAAGGAAGAGTA
TGAGTATTCAACATTTCCGTGTCGCCCTTATTCCCTTTTTTGCGGCATTTTGCCTTCCTGTTTTTGCTCA
CCCAGAAACGCTGGTGAAAGTAAAAGATGCTGAAGATCAGTTGGGTGCACGAGTGGGTTACATCGAACTG
GATCTCAACAGCGGTAAGATCCTTGAGAGTTTTCGCCCCGAAGAACGTTTCCCAATGATGAGCACTTTTA
AAGTTCTGCTATGTGGCGCGGTATTATCCCGTGTTGACGCCGGGCAAGAGCAACTCGGTCGCCGCATACA
CTATTCTCAGAATGACTTGGTTGAGTACTCACCAGTCACAGAAAAGCATCTTACGGATGGCATGACAGTA
AGAGAATTATGCAGTGCTGCCATAACCATGAGTGATAACACTGCGGCCAACTTACTTCTGACAACGATCG
GAGGACCGAAGGAGCTAACCGCTTTTTTGCACAACATGGGGGATCATGTAACTCGCCTTGATCGTTGGGA
ACCGGAGCTGAATGAAGCCATACCAAACGACGAGCGTGACACCACGATGCCTGTAGCAATGGCAACAACG
TTGCGCAAACTATTAACTGGCGAACTACTTACTCTAGCTTCCCGGCAACAATTAATAGACTGGATGGAGG
CGGATAAAGTTGCAGGACCACTTCTGCGCTCGGCCCTTCCGGCTGGCTGGTTTATTGCTGATAAATCTGG
AGCCGGTGAGCGTGGGTCTCGCGGTATCATTGCAGCACTGGGGCCAGATGGTAAGCCCTCCCGTATCGTA
GTTATCTACACGACGGGGAGTCAGGCAACTATGGATGAACGAAATAGACAGATCGCTGAGATAGGTGCCT
CACTGATTAAGCATTGGTAACTGTCAGACCAAGTTTACTCATATATACTTTAGATTGATT
[38 nt withheld, positions 1041-1078]
A
[37 nt withheld, positions 1080-1116]
ATTTTGTTAAAATTCGCGTTAAATTTTTGTTAAATCAGCTCATTTTTTAACCAATAGGCCGAAATCGGCA
AAATCCCTTATAAATCAAAAGAATAGCCCGAGATAGGGT
[37 nt withheld, positions 1226-1262]
AAAGAACGTGGACTCCAACGTCAAAGG
[141 nt withheld, positions 1290-1430]
G
[125 nt withheld, positions 1432-1556]
AAAGGATCTAGGTGAAGATCCTTTTTGATAATCTCATGACCAAAATCCCTTAACGTGAGTTTTCGTTCCA
CTGAGCGTCAGACCCCGTAGAAAAGATCAAAGGATCTTCTTGAGATCCTTTTTTTCTGCGCGTAATCTGC
TGCTTGCAAACAAAAAAACCACCGCTACCAGCGGTGGTTTGTTTGCCGGATCAAGAGCTACCAACTCTTT
TTCCGAAGGTAACTGGCTTCAGCAGAGCGCAGATACCAAATACTGTCCTTCTAGTGTAGCCGTAGTTAGG
CCACCACTTCAAGAACTCTGTAGCACCGCCTACATACCTCGCTCTGCTAATCCTGTTACCAGTGGCTGCT
GCCAGTGGCGATAAGTCGTGTCTTACCGGGTTGGACTCAAGACGATAGTTACCGGATAAGGCGCAGCGGT
CGGGCTGAACGGGGGGTTCGTGCACACAGCCCAGCTTGGAGCGAACGACCTACACCGAACTGAGATACCT
ACAGCGTGAGCTATGAGAAAGCGCCACGCTTCCCGAAGGGAGAAAGGCGGACAGGTATCCGGTAAGCGGC
AGGGTCGGAACAGGAGAGCGCACGAGGGAGCTTCCAGGGGGAAACGCCTGGTATCTTTATAGTCCTGTCG
GGTTTCGCCACCTCTGACTTGAGCGTCGATTTTTGTGATGCTCGTCAGGGGGGCGGAGCCTATGGAAAAA
CGCCAGCAACGCGGCCTTTTTACGGTTCCTGGCCTTTTGCTGGCCTTTTGCTCACATGTTCTTTCCTGCG
TTATCCCCTGATTCTGTGGATAACCGTATTACCGCCTTTGAGTGAGCTGATACCGCTCGCCGCAGCCGAA
CGACCGAGCGCAGCGAGTCAGTGAGCGAGGAAGCTATGGTGCACTCTCAGTACAATCTGCTCTGATGCCG
CATAGTTAAGCCAGTATACACTCCGCTATCGCTACGTGACTGGGTCATGGCTGCGCCCCGACACCCGCCA
ACACCCGCTGACGCGCCCTGACGGGCTTGTCTGCTCCCGGCATCCGCTTACAGACAAGCTGTGACCGTCT
CCGGGAGCTGCATGTGTCAGAGGTTTTCACCGTCATCACCGAAACGCGCGAGGCAGCTGCGGTAAAGCTC
ATCAGCGTGGTCGTGCAGCGATTCACAGATGTCTGCCTGTTCATCCGCGTCCAGCTCGTTGAGTTTCTCC
AGAAGCGTTAATGTCTGGCTTCTGATAAAGCGGGCCATGTTAAGGGCGGTTTTTTCCTGTTTGGTCACTG
ATGCCTCCGTGTAAGGGGGATTTCTGTTCATGGGGGTAATGATACCGATGAAACGAGAGAGGATGCTCAC
GATACGGGTTACTGATGATGAACATGCCCGGTTACTGGAACGTTGTGAGGGTAAACAACTGGCGGTATGG
ATGCGGCGGGACCAGAGAAAAATCACTCAGGGTCAATGCCAGCCGAACGCCAGCAAGACGTAGCCCAGCG
CGTCGGCCGCCATGCCGGCGATAATGGCCTGCTTCTCGCCGAAACGTTTGGTGGCGGGACCAGTGACGAA
GGCTTGAGCGAGGGCGTGCAAGATTCCGAATACCGCAAGCGACAGGCCGATCATCGTCGCGCTCCAGCGA
AAGCGGTCCTCGCCGAAAATGACCCAGAGCGCTGCCGGCACCTGTCCTACGAGTTGCATGATAAAGAAGA
CAGTCATAAGTGCGGCGACGATAGTCATGCCCCGCGCCCACCGGAAGGAGCTGACTGGGTTGAAGGCTCT
CAAGGGCATCGGTCGAGATCCCGGTGCCTAATGAGTGAGCTAACTTACATTAATTGCGTTGCGCTCACTG
CCCGCTTTCCAGTCGGGAAACCTGTCGTGCCAGCTGCATTAATGAATCGGCCAACGCGCGGGGAGAGGCG
GTTTGCGTATTGGGCGCCAGGGTGGTTTTTCTTTTCACCAGTGAGACGGGCAACAGCTGATTGCCCTTCA
CCGCCTGGCCCTGAGAGAGTTGCAGCAAGCGGTCCACGCTGGTTTGCCCCAGCAGGCGAAAATCCTGTTT
GATGGTGGTTAACGGCGGGATATAACATGAGCTGTCTTCGGTATCGTCGTATCCCACTACCGAGATATCC
GCACCAACGCGCAGCCCGGACTCGGTAATGGCGCGCATTGCGCCCAGCGCCATCTGATCGTTGGCAACCA
GCATCGCAGTGGGAACGATGCCCTCATTCAGCATTTGCATGGTTTGTTGAAAACCGGACATGGCACTCCA
GTCGCCTTCCCGTTCCGCTATCGGCTGAATTTGATTGCGAGTGAGATATTTATGCCAGCCAGCCAGACGC
AGACGCGCCGAGACAGAACTTAATGGGCCCGCTAACAGCGCGATTTGCTGGTGACCCAATGCGACCAGAT
GCTCCACGCCCAGTCGCGTACCGTCTTCATGGGAGAAAATAATACTGTTGATGGGTGTCTGGTCAGAGAC
ATCAAGAAATAACGCCGGAACATTAGTGCAGGCAGCTTCCACAGCAATGGCATCCTGGTCATCCAGCGGA
TAGTTAATGATCAGCCCACTGACGCGTTGCGCGAGAAGATTGTGCACCGCCGCTTTACAGGCTTCGACGC
CGCTTCGTTCTACCATCGACACCACCACGCTGGCACCCAGTTGATCGGCGCGAGATTTAATCGCCGCGAC
AATTTGCGACGGCGCGTGCAGGGCCAGACTGGAGGTGGCAACGCCAATCAGCAACGACTGTTTGCCCGCC
AGTTGTTGTGCCACGCGGTTGGGAATGTAATTCAGCTCCGCCATCGCCGCTTCCACTTTTTCCCGCGTTT
TCGCAGAAACGTGGCTGGCCTGGTTCACCACGCGGGAAACGGTCTGATAAGAGACACCGGCATACTCTGC
GACATCGTATAACGTTACTGGTTTCACATTCACCACCCTGAATTGACTCTCTTCCGGGCGCTATCATGCC
ATACCGCGAAAGGTTTTGCGCCATTCGATGGTGTCCGGGATCTCGACGCTCTCCCTTATGCGACTCCTGC
ATTAGGAAGCAGCCCAGTAGTAGGTTGAGGCCGTTGAGCACCGCCGCCGCAAGGAATGGTGCATGCCGGC
ATGCCGCCCTTTCGTCTTCAAGAATTAATTCCCAATTCCCCAGGCATCAAATAAAACGAAAGGCTCAGTC
GAAAGACTGGGCCTTTCGTTTTATCTGTTGTTTGTCGGTGAACGCTCTCCTGAGTAGGACAAATCCGCCG
GGAGCGGATTTGAACGTTGCGAAGCAACGGCCCGGRGGGKGGSGGGSRGGRSGSCCGCCATAAACTGCCA
GGAATTAATTCCCCAGGCATCAAATAAAACGAAAGGCTCAGTCGAAAGACTGGGCCTTTCGTTTTATCTG
TTGTTTGTCGGKGAACGCTCTCCTGAGKAGGACAAAYCCGCCGGGRGCGGATTTGAACGTTGCGAAGCAA
CGGCCCGGAGGGKGGCGGGCAGGMCGCCCGCCATAAACTGCCAGGAATTAATTCCCCAGGCATCAAATAA
AACGAAAGGCTCAGTCGAAAGACTGGGCCTTTCGTTTTATCTGTTGTTTGTCGGTGAACGCTCTCCTGAG
TAGGACAAATCCGCCGGGAGCGGATTTGAACGTTGCGAAGCAACGGCCCGGAGGGKGGCGGGCAGGACGC
CCGCCATAAACTGCCAGGAATTAATTCCCCAGGCATCAAATAAAACGAAAGGCTCAGTCGAAAGACTGGG
CCTTTCGTTTTATCTGTTGTTTGTCGGTGAACGCTCTCCTGAGTAGGACAAATCCGCCGGGAGCGGATTT
GAACGTTGCGAAGCAACGGCCCGGAGGGTGGCGGGCAGGACGCCCGCCATAAACTGCCAGGAATTAATTC
CCCAGGCATCAAATAAAACGAAAGGCTCAGTCGAAAGACTGGGCCTTTCGTTTTATCTGTTGTTTGTCGG
TGAACGCTCTCCTGAGTAGGACAAATCCGCCGGGAGCGGATTTGAACGTTGCGAAGCAACGGCCCGGAGG
GKGGCGGGCAGGACGCCCGCCATAAACTGCCAGGAATTGGGGATCGGAATTAATTCCCGGTTTAAACCGG
GGATCTCGATCCCGCGAAATTAATACGACTCACTATAGGGGAATTGTGAGCGGATAACAATTCCCCTCTA
GAAATAATTTTGTTTAACTTTAAGAAGGAGATATAACCATGGCGGCTCAAAAGATCCAAGGAGGAGACAT
CGTCGAGATGCAAGGAGACGAGATGACCAGAATCATCTGGGATCTGATCAAGGAGAAGCTCATCCTTCCT
TACGTCGATCTCAACGTACACTTCTTCGATCTCGGTATTGAGCATCGTGATGCCACCGATGATCAAGTCA
CTATCGATGCCGCCAACGCGACCCTCAAGTACAATGTTGCTGTTAAGTGTGCCACCATCACTCCAGATGA
GGCTCGTGTCGAGGAGTTCAAGCTTAAGAAAATGTGGAAGTCACCAAACAACACTATCCGTAACATTCTT
GGAGGAACAGTCTTCCGTGAGCCAATTATTGTCAAGAACGTACCACGCCTTGTCAACACCTGGTCGAAGC
CAATCATCATTGGACGTCACGCTCATGCTGATCAATACAAGGCCACCGACTTTGTTGTTCCAGGAGCTGG
AAAGCTCGAAATCAAGTTCGTTTCTGCTGATGGTACCCAGACCATTCAGGAGACCGTCTTCGACTTCAAA
GGTCCAGGAGTCTCCCTCTCAATGTACAATACCGATGATTCTATCCGGGATTTCGCTCATGCATCCTTCA
AGTATGCTCTTCAACGTAAATTCCCACTTTACCTATCCACCAAGAACACTATCCTGAAGAAGTACGATGG
ACGTTTCAAGGATATCTTTGCTGAGATCTACCCAGAATATGAGGCTGAATTCAAGGCCGCCGGAATCTGG
TACGAACATCGTCTTATCGATGACATGGTTGCTCAAGCCATGAAGAGCGATGGAGGATTCGTGTGGGCCT
GCAAGAACTATGACGGAGATGTTCAATCAGACTCTGTTGCTCAAGGATATGGATCCCTCGGATTGATGAC
ATCTGTGCTTGTGTGCCCAGATGGAAAGACCGTCGAAGCTGAAGCTGCTCACGGAACTGTCACTCGTCAT
TACAGAATGCACCAAAAGGGACAAGAAACCTCCACGAATCCAATTGCCTCCATCTTCGCTTGGTCTCGTG
GATTGGCTCACCGTGCCACTCTCGACAAGAACTCTGCCCTTGAGACATTCGCCAATAATTTGGAAGCTGT
GTGCATTGAGACAATGGAGGCTGGATTCCTCACCAAGGATCTTGCCATTTGCGTGAAGGGAGGAAATGCT
TCAGCTGTCACTCGTACCGACTACCTCAACACCTTTGAATTCCTCGACAAATTGGCTGAGAACCTCGCCA
AGAAGCAAGCCCATTGCATCACGGGAGATGCACTAGTTGCCCTACCCGAGGGCGAGTCGGTACGCATCGC
CGACATCGTGCCGGGTGCGCGGCCCAACAGTGACAACGCCATCGACCTGAAAGTCCTTGACCGGCATGGC
AATCCCGTGCTCGCCGACCGGCTGTTCCACTCCGGCGAGCATCCGGTGTACACGGTGCGTACGGTCGAAG
GTCTGCGTGTGACGGGCACCGCGAACCACCCGTTGTTGTGTTTGGTCGACGTCGCCGGGGTGCCGACCCT
GCTGTGGAAGCTGATCGACGAAATCAAGCCGGGCGATTACGCGGTGATTCAACGCAGCGCATTCAGCGTC
GACTGTGCAGGTTTTGCCCGCGGGAAACCCGAATTTGCGCCCACAACCTACACAGTCGGCGTCCCTGGAC
TGGTGCGTTTCTTGGAAGCACACCACCGAGACCCGGACGCCCAAGCTATCGCCGACGAGCTGACCGACGG
GCGGTTCTACTACGCGAAAGTCGCCAGTGTCACCGACGCCGGCGTGCAGCCGGTGTATAGCCTTCGTGTC
GACACGGCAGACCACGCGTTTATCACGAACGGGTTCGTCAGCCACGCTACTGGCCTCACCGGTCTGAACT
CAGGCCTCACGACAAATCCTGGTGTATCCGCTTGGCAGGTCAACACAGCTTATACTGCGGGACAATTGGT
CACATATAACGGCAAGACGTATAAATGTTTGCAGCCCCACACCTCCTTGGCAGGATGGGAACCATCCAAC
GTTCCTGCCTTGTGGCAGCTTCAATGACTGCAGGAAGGGGATCCGGCTGCTAACAAAGCCCGAAAGGAAG
CTGAGTTGGCTGCTGCCACCGCTGAGCAATAACTAGCATAACCCCTTGGGGCCTCTAAACGGGTCTTGAG
GGGTTTTTTGCTGAAAGGAGGAACTATATCCGGAT
